Addgene plasmid #147758: pAc5.1C-Fluc-5BoxB-6xbsMS2-HhR_V
Purpose: Insect Expression of 5BoxB-6xbsMS2-HhR
Depositing lab: Elisa Izaurralde. Depositing organization: Max Planck Institute for Developmental Biology. Publication: GW182 proteins cause PABP dissociation from silenced miRNA targets in the absence of deadenylation. Zekri L, Kuzuoglu-Ozturk D, Izaurralde E. EMBO J. 2013 Apr 3;32(7):1052-65. doi: 10.1038/emboj.2013.44. Epub 2013 Mar 5. PubMed 23463101.
Backbone
  Vector backbone: Unknown
  Vector type: Insect Expression
Growth in bacteria
  Bacterial resistance: Ampicillin, 100 μg/mL
  Growth temperature: 37°C
  Growth strain: DH5alpha
  Copy number: Low Copy
Gene/Insert
  Gene/Insert name: 5BoxB-6xbsMS2-HhR
  Species: Other
  Cloning method: Unknown
Terms and licenses: Academic/Nonprofit Terms; Industry Terms: Not Available to Industry
Depositor comments: Plasmids from this collection were made available to the research community and donated after the lab closed. Please note that the sequence provided by the depositing laboratory may be theoretical/predicted or based on Sanger sequencing results. There may be discrepancies between sequencing results obtained by Addgene and the depositor sequence. If an Addgene verified sequence is not available, please contact before placing your order to request that our lab fully sequence the plasmid.
How to cite: pAc5.1C-Fluc-5BoxB-6xbsMS2-HhR_V was a gift from Elisa Izaurralde (Addgene plasmid # 147758 ; http://n2t.net/addgene:147758 ; RRID:Addgene_147758)
