[The description below was written by a language model from this plasmid's Addgene catalogue record and pLannotate feature annotations shown in this document.]
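Description:
pAc5.1C-Fluc-5BoxB-6xbsMS2-HhR_V is a 7,421 nt insect-cell expression plasmid. The catalogue lists the backbone as unknown, but the name and features point to a pAc5.1-type vector. It is propagated in E. coli through a ColE1/pUC-type origin and selected with ampicillin via the AmpR (β-lactamase) gene and its own promoter. The repository lists it as low copy even though the origin is annotated as a high-copy type. A fragment of a tetracycline resistance gene is also annotated, and as a partial sequence it is unlikely to be a usable marker.

The payload is a reporter transcription unit driven by the Drosophila melanogaster actin 5C promoter, which gives strong constitutive expression in Drosophila cell lines. It encodes firefly luciferase followed by an engineered 3′ region. This region contains five boxB hairpins, which recruit any protein fused to the λN peptide, followed by six MS2 stem loops bound by the bacteriophage MS2 coat protein. A hammerhead ribozyme from the tobacco ringspot virus satellite RNA comes last. Self-cleavage by the ribozyme should generate a defined mRNA 3′ end, presumably without the usual cleavage and polyadenylation. Short β-globin and reverse-strand SV40 poly(A) fragments and a V5 tag sequence are annotated within this 3′ region, and they appear to be vector or cloning remnants rather than functional parts.

Together these elements suit tethering assays. A λN-fused factor is directed to the reporter and its effect is read out as luciferase activity, while the MS2 sites could allow capture of the mRNA and its bound proteins. The associated publication concerns GW182 proteins, PABP dissociation and miRNA-mediated silencing independent of deadenylation, but the record does not state the exact experimental use.
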