Features (pLannotate 1.2.2; 21 found; start..end, strand, type, name):
     56..2568    +  promoter       Ac5 promoter: Drosophila melanogaster actin 5C promoter
   2594..4243    +  CDS            luciferase: firefly luciferase; luc
   4256..4283    +  polyA_signal   β-globin poly(A) (fragment): human β-globin polyadenylation signal
   4290..4308    +  protein_bind   boxB: λ N peptide binding site consisting of an RNA hairpin within the N-utliization (nut) site of the λ bacteriophage transcript (Tan and Frankel, 1995) λN peptide
   4332..4350    +  protein_bind   boxB: λ N peptide binding site consisting of an RNA hairpin within the N-utliization (nut) site of the λ bacteriophage transcript (Tan and Frankel, 1995) λN peptide
   4356..4374    +  protein_bind   boxB: λ N peptide binding site consisting of an RNA hairpin within the N-utliization (nut) site of the λ bacteriophage transcript (Tan and Frankel, 1995) λN peptide
   4414..4432    +  protein_bind   boxB: λ N peptide binding site consisting of an RNA hairpin within the N-utliization (nut) site of the λ bacteriophage transcript (Tan and Frankel, 1995) λN peptide
   4438..4456    +  protein_bind   boxB: λ N peptide binding site consisting of an RNA hairpin within the N-utliization (nut) site of the λ bacteriophage transcript (Tan and Frankel, 1995) λN peptide
   4492..4533    +  CDS            V5 tag: epitope tag from simian virus 5
   4633..4731    -  polyA_signal   SV40 poly(A) signal (fragment): SV40 polyadenylation signal
   4788..4806    +  misc_RNA       MS2 stem loop: stem loop that binds the bacteriophage MS2 coat protein
   4827..4845    +  misc_RNA       MS2 stem loop: stem loop that binds the bacteriophage MS2 coat protein
   4866..4884    +  misc_RNA       MS2 stem loop: stem loop that binds the bacteriophage MS2 coat protein
   4905..4923    +  misc_RNA       MS2 stem loop: stem loop that binds the bacteriophage MS2 coat protein
   4944..4962    +  misc_RNA       MS2 stem loop: stem loop that binds the bacteriophage MS2 coat protein
   4983..5001    +  misc_RNA       MS2 stem loop: stem loop that binds the bacteriophage MS2 coat protein
   5031..5082    +  misc_RNA       sTRSV HHRz: hammerhead ribozyme from the tobacco ringspot virus satellite RNA (Khvorova et al., 2003)
   5109..5557    +  CDS            TcR (fragment): tetracycline efflux protein; tet; confers resistance to tetracycline
   5603..6191    -  rep_origin     ori: high-copy-number ColE1/pMB1/pBR322/pUC origin of replication
   6362..7222    -  CDS            AmpR: β-lactamase; bla; confers resistance to ampicillin, carbenicillin, and related antibiotics
   7223..7327    -  promoter       AmpR promoter: bla
>Addgene plasmid #147758 | pAc5.1C-Fluc-5BoxB-6xbsMS2-HhR_V | depositor full sequence | sequence record 290205 | Full Sequence
CTTCAAGGAATTAATTCTATATTCTAAAAACACAAATGATACTTCTAAAAAAAATCATGAATGGCATCAA
CTCTGAATCAAATCTTTGCAGATGCACCTACTTCTCATTTCCACTGTCACATCATTTTTCCAGATCTCGC
TGCCTGTTATGTGGCCCACAAACCAAGACACGTTTTATGGCCATTAAAGCTGGCTGATCGTCGCCAAACA
CCAAATACATATCAATATGTACATTCGAGAAAGAAGCGATCAAAGAAGCGTCTTCGGGCGAGTAGGAGAA
TGCGGAGGAGAAGGAGAACGAGCTGATCTAGTATCTCTCCACAATCCAATGCCAACTGACCAACTGGCCA
TATTCGGAGCAATTTGAAGCCAATTTCCATCGCCTGGCGATCGCTCCATTCTTGGCTATATGTTTTTCAC
CGTTCCCGGGGCCATTTTCAAAGACTCGTCGGTAAGATAAGATTGTGTCACTCGCTGTCTCTCTTCATTT
GTCGAAGAATGCTGAGGAATTTCGCGATGACGTCGGCGAGTATTTTGAAGAATGAGAATAATTTGTATTT
ATACGAAAATCAGTTAGTGGAATTTTCTACAAAAACATGTTATCTATAGATAATTTTGTTGCAAAATATG
TTGACTATGACAAAGATTGTATGTATATACCTTTAATGTATTCTCATTTTCTTATGTATTTATAATGGCA
ATGATGATACTGATGATATTTTAAGATGATGCCAGACCACAGGCTGATTTCTGCGTCTTTTGCCGAACGC
AGTGCATGTGCGGTTGTTGTTTTTTGGAATAGTTTCAATTTTCGGACTGTCCGCTTTGATTTCAGTTTCT
TGGCTTATTCAAAAAGCAAAGTAAAGCCAAAAAAGCGAGATGGCAATACCAAATGCGGCAAAACGGTAGT
GGAAGGAAAGGGGTGCGGGGCAGCGGAAGGAAGGGTGGGGCGGGGCGTGGCGGGGTCTGTGGCTGGGCGC
GACGTCACCGACGTTGGAGCCACTCCTTTGACCATGTGTGCGTGTGTGTATTATTCGTGTCTCGCCACTC
GCCGGTTGTTTTTTTCTTTTTATCTCGCTCTCTCTAGCGCCATCTCGTACGCATGCTCAACGCACCGCAT
GTTGCCGTGTCCTTTATGCGTCATTTTGGCTCGAAATAGGCAATTATTTAAACAAAGATTAGTCAACGAA
AACGCTAAAATAAATAAGTCTACAATATGGTTACTTATTGCCATGTGTGTGCAGCCAACGATAGCAACAA
AAGCAACAACACAGTGGCTTTCCCTCTTTCACTTTTTGTTTGCAAGCGCGTGCGAGCAAGACGGCACGAC
CGGCAAACGCAATTACGCTGACAAAGAGCAGACGAAGTTTTGGCCGAAAAACATCAAGGCGCCTGATACG
AATGCATTTGCAATAACAATTGCGATATTTAATATTGTTTATGAAGCTGTTTGACTTCAAAACACACAAA
AAAAAAAATAAAACAAATTATTTGAAAGAGAATTAGGAATCGGACAGCTTATCGTTACGGGCTAACAGCA
CACCGAGACGAAATAGCTTACCTGACGTCACAGCCTCTGGAAGAACTGCCGCCAAGCAGAGAGAGAGAGA
AAAAGAGGGAGAGCAGCTTAGACCGCATGTGCTTGTGTGTGAGGCGTCTCTCTCTTCGTCTCCTGTTTGC
GCAAACGCATAGACTGCACTGAGAAAATCGATTACCTATTTTTTATGAATGAATATTTGCACTATTACTA
TTCAAAACTATTAAGATAGCAATCACATTCAATAGCCAAATACTATACCACCTGAGCGATGCAACGAAAT
GATCAATTTGAGCAAAAATGCTGCATATTTAGGACGGCATCATTATAGAAATGCTTCTTGCTGTGTACTT
TTCTCTCGTCTGGCAGCTGTTTCGCCGTTATTGTTAAAACCGGCTTAAGTTAGGTGTGTTTTCTACGACT
AGTGATGCCCCTACTAGAAGATGTGTGTTGCACAAATGTCCCTGAATAACCAATTTGAAGTGCAGATAGC
AGTAAACGTAAGCTAATATGAATATTATTTAACTGTAATGTTTTAATATCGCTGGACATTACTAATAAAC
CCACTATAAACACATGTACATATGTATGTTTTGGCATACAATGAGTAGTTGGGGAAAAAATGTGTAAAAG
CACCGTGACCATCACAGCATAAAGATAACCAGCTGAAGTATCGAATATGAGTAACCCCCAAATTGAATCA
CATGCCGCAACTGATAGGACCCATGGAAGTACACTCTTCATGGCGATATACAAGACACACACAAGCACGA
ACACCCAGTTGCGGAGGAAATTCTCCGTAAATGAAAACCCAATCGGCGAACAATTCATACCCATATATGG
TAAAAGTTTTGAACGCGACTTGAGAGCGGAGAGCATTGCGGCTGATAAGGTTTTAGCGCTAAGCGGGCTT
TATAAAACGGGCTGCGGGACCAGTTTTCATATCACTACCGTTTGAGTTCTTGTGCTGTGTGGATACTCCT
CCCGACACAAAGCCGCTCCATCAGCCAGCAGTCGTCTAATCCAGAGACCCCGGATCGGGGTACCAACATG
GCCGAAGACGCCAAAAACATAAAGAAAGGCCCGGCACCATTCTATCCACTAGAGGATGGAACCGCTGGAG
AGCAACTGCATAAGGCTATGAAGAGATACGCCCTGGTTCCTGGAACAATTGCTTTTACAGATGCACATAT
CGAGGTGAACATCACGTACGCGGAATACTTCGAAATGTCCGTTCGGTTGGCAGAAGCTATGAAACGATAT
GGGCTGAATACAAATCACAGAATCGTCGTATGCAGTGAAAACTCTCTTCAATTCTTTATGCCGGTGTTGG
GCGCGTTATTTATCGGAGTTGCAGTTGCGCCCGCGAACGACATTTATAATGAACGTGAATTGCTCAACAG
TATGAACATTTCGCAGCCTACCGTAGTGTTTGTTTCCAAAAAGGGGTTGCAAAAAATTTTGAACGTGCAA
AAAAAATTACCAATAATCCAGAAAATTATTATCATGGATTCTAAAACGGATTACCAGGGATTTCAGTCGA
TGTACACGTTCGTCACATCTCATCTACCTCCCGGTTTTAATGAATACGATTTTGTACCAGAGTCCTTTGA
TCGTGACAAAACAATTGCACTGATAATGAACTCCTCTGGATCTACTGGGTTACCTAAGGGTGTGGCCCTT
CCGCATAGAACTGCCTGCGTCAGATTCTCGCATGCCAGAGATCCTATTTTTGGCAATCAAATCATTCCGG
ATACTGCGATTTTAAGTGTTGTTCCATTCCATCACGGTTTTGGAATGTTTACTACACTCGGATATTTGAT
ATGTGGATTTCGAGTCGTCTTAATGTATAGATTTGAAGAAGAGCTGTTTTTACGATCCCTTCAGGATTAC
AAAATTCAAAGTGCGTTGCTAGTACCAACCCTATTTTCATTCTTCGCCAAAAGCACTCTGATTGACAAAT
ACGATTTATCTAATTTACACGAAATTGCTTCTGGGGGCGCACCTCTTTCGAAAGAAGTCGGGGAAGCGGT
TGCAAAACGCTTCCATCTTCCAGGGATACGACAAGGATATGGGCTCACTGAGACTACATCAGCTATTCTG
ATTACACCCGAGGGGGATGATAAACCGGGCGCGGTCGGTAAAGTTGTTCCATTTTTTGAAGCGAAGGTTG
TGGATCTGGATACCGGGAAAACGCTGGGCGTTAATCAGAGAGGCGAATTATGTGTCAGAGGACCTATGAT
TATGTCCGGTTATGTAAACAATCCGGAAGCGACCAACGCCTTGATTGACAAGGATGGATGGCTACATTCT
GGAGACATAGCTTACTGGGACGAAGACGAACACTTCTTCATAGTTGACCGCTTGAAGTCTTTAATTAAAT
ACAAAGGGTATCAGGTGGCCCCCGCTGAATTGGAATCGATATTGTTACAACACCCCAACATCTTCGACGC
GGGCGTGGCAGGTCTTCCCGACGATGACGCCGGTGAACTTCCCGCCGCCGTTGTTGTTTTGGAGCACGGA
AAGACGATGACGGAAAAAGAGATCGTGGATTACGTCGCCAGTCAAGTAACAACCGCGAAAAAGTTGCGCG
GAGGAGTTGTGTTTGTGGACGAAGTACCGAAAGGTCTTACCGGAAAACTCGACGCAAGAAAAATCAGAGA
GATCCTCATAAAGGCCAAGAAGGGCGGAAAGTCCAAATTGTAAGAATTCGCTAGCTTCCCTAAGTCCAAC
TACCAAACTGGGGATTCCTGGGCCCTGAAGAAGGGCCCCTCGACTAGTCCAAATACAAACTGGGCCCTGA
AGAAGGGCCCATATAGGGCCCTGAAGAAGGGCCCTATCGAGGATATTATCTCGACTAAGTCCAACTACAA
ACTGGGCCCTGAAGAAGGGCCCATATAGGGCCCTGAAGAAGGGCCCTATCGAGGATATTATCTCGAGGTC
ACCCATTCGAAGGTAAGCCTATCCCTAACCCTCTCCTCGGTCTCGATTCTACGCGTACCGGTCATCATCA
CCATCACCATTGAGTTTAAACCCGCTGATCAGCCTCGACTGTGCCTTCTAAGGCCTGAGCTCGCTGATCA
GCCTCGATCGAGGATCCAGACATGATAAGATACATTGATGAGTTTGGACAAACCACAACTAGAATGCAGT
GAAAAAAATGCTTTATTTGTGAAATTTGTGATGCTATTGCTGCGGCCGCATACAAAGGATCTGGCTGCCA
AACTGGGTCTAGCTCTAGCTGTAGAAAACATGAGGATCACCCATGTCTGCTGGACGACTGTAGAAAACAT
GAGGATCACCCATGTCTGCTGTCTAGCTGTAGAAAACATGAGGATCACCCATGTCTGCTGGACGACTGTA
GAAAACATGAGGATCACCCATGTCTGCTGTCTAGCTGTAGAAAACATGAGGATCACCCATGTCTGCTGGA
CGACTGTAGAAAACATGAGGATCACCCATGTCTGCTGTCTAGAGGGCCCTATTCTACCCCCCTGTCACCG
GATGTGTTTTCCGGTCTGATGAGTCCGTGAGGACGAAACAGGGAATTCGATATCAAGCTTATCGATACCG
TCGACCGATGCCCTTGAGAGCCTTCAACCCAGTCAGCTCCTTCCGGTGGGCGCGGGGCATGACTATCGTC
GCCGCACTTATGACTGTCTTCTTTATCATGCAACTCGTAGGACAGGTGCCGGCAGCGCTCTGGGTCATTT
TCGGCGAGGACCGCTTTCGCTGGAGCGCGACGATGATCGGCCTGTCGCTTGCGGTATTCGGAATCTTGCA
CGCCCTCGCTCAAGCCTTCGTCACTGGTCCCGCCACCAAACGTTTCGGCGAGAAGCAGGCCATTATCGCC
GGCATGGCGGCCGACGCGCTGGGCTACGTCTTGCTGGCGTTCGCGACGCGAGGCTGGATGGCCTTCCCCA
TTATGATTCTTCTCGCTTCCGGCGGCATCGGGATGCCCGCGTTGCAGGCCATGCTGTCCAGGCAGGTAGA
TGACGACCATCAGGGACAGCTTCAAGGCCAGCAAAAGGCCAGGAACCGTAAAAAGGCCGCGTTGCTGGCG
TTTTTCCATAGGCTCCGCCCCCCTGACGAGCATCACAAAAATCGACGCTCAAGTCAGAGGTGGCGAAACC
CGACAGGACTATAAAGATACCAGGCGTTTCCCCCTGGAAGCTCCCTCGTGCGCTCTCCTGTTCCGACCCT
GCCGCTTACCGGATACCTGTCCGCCTTTCTCCCTTCGGGAAGCGTGGCGCTTTCTCAATGCTCACGCTGT
AGGTATCTCAGTTCGGTGTAGGTCGTTCGCTCCAAGCTGGGCTGTGTGCACGAACCCCCCGTTCAGCCCG
ACCGCTGCGCCTTATCCGGTAACTATCGTCTTGAGTCCAACCCGGTAAGACACGACTTATCGCCACTGGC
AGCAGCCACTGGTAACAGGATTAGCAGAGCGAGGTATGTAGGCGGTGCTACAGAGTTCTTGAAGTGGTGG
CCTAACTACGGCTACACTAGAAGGACAGTATTTGGTATCTGCGCTCTGCTGAAGCCAGTTACCTTCGGAA
AAAGAGTTGGTAGCTCTTGATCCGGCAAACAAACCACCGCTGGTAGCGGTGGTTTTTTTGTTTGCAAGCA
GCAGATTACGCGCAGAAAAAAAGGATCTCAAGAAGATCCTTTGATCTTTTCTACGGGGTCTGACGCTCAG
TGGAACGAAAACTCACGTTAAGGGATTTTGGTCATGAGATTATCAAAAAGGATCTTCACCTAGATCCTTT
TAAATTAAAAATGAAGTTTTAAATCAATCTAAAGTATATATGAGTAAACTTGGTCTGACAGTTACCAATG
CTTAATCAGTGAGGCACCTATCTCAGCGATCTGTCTATTTCGTTCATCCATAGTTGCCTGACTCCCCGTC
GTGTAGATAACTACGATACGGGAGGGCTTACCATCTGGCCCCAGTGCTGCAATGATACCGCGAGACCCAC
GCTCACCGGCTCCAGATTTATCAGCAATAAACCAGCCAGCCGGAAGGGCCGAGCGCAGAAGTGGTCCTGC
AACTTTATCCGCCTCCATCCAGTCTATTAATTGTTGCCGGGAAGCTAGAGTAAGTAGTTCGCCAGTTAAT
AGTTTGCGCAACGTTGTTGCCATTGCTGCAGGCATCGTGGTGTCACGCTCGTCGTTTGGTATGGCTTCAT
TCAGCTCCGGTTCCCAACGATCAAGGCGAGTTACATGATCCCCCATGTTGTGCAAAAAAGCGGTTAGCTC
CTTCGGTCCTCCGATCGTTGTCAGAAGTAAGTTGGCCGCAGTGTTATCACTCATGGTTATGGCAGCACTG
CATAATTCTCTTACTGTCATGCCATCCGTAAGATGCTTTTCTGTGACTGGTGAGTACTCAACCAAGTCAT
TCTGAGAATAGTGTATGCGGCGACCGAGTTGCTCTTGCCCGGCGTCAACACGGGATAATACCGCGCCACA
TAGCAGAACTTTAAAAGTGCTCATCATTGGAAAACGTTCTTCGGGGCGAAAACTCTCAAGGATCTTACCG
CTGTTGAGATCCAGTTCGATGTAACCCACTCGTGCACCCAACTGATCTTCAGCATCTTTTACTTTCACCA
GCGTTTCTGGGTGAGCAAAAACAGGAAGGCAAAATGCCGCAAAAAAGGGAATAAGGGCGACACGGAAATG
TTGAATACTCATACTCTTCCTTTTTCAATATTATTGAAGCATTTATCAGGGTTATTGTCTCATGAGCGGA
TACATATTTGAATGTATTTAGAAAAATAAACAAATAGGGGTTCCGCGCACATTTCCCCGAAAAGTGCCAC
CTGACGTCTAAGAAACCATTATTATCATGACATTAACCTATAAAAATAGGCGTATCACGAGGCCCTTTCG
T
